>Addgene plasmid #119092 | SNX11-PX (7-167) | addgene full sequence | sequence record 276109 | Addgene NGS Result
TGTGGAATTGTGAGCGGATAACAATTTCACACAGGAAACAGTATTCATGTCCCCTATACTAGGTTATTGG
AAAATTAAGGGCCTTGTGCAACCCACTCGACTTCTTTTGGAATATCTTGAAGAAAAATATGAAGAGCATT
TGTATGAGCGCGATGAAGGTGATAAATGGCGAAACAAAAAGTTTGAATTGGGTTTGGAGTTTCCCAATCT
TCCTTATTATATTGATGGTGATGTTAAATTAACACAGTCTATGGCCATCATACGTTATATAGCTGACAAG
CACAACATGTTGGGTGGTTGTCCAAAAGAGCGTGCAGAGATTTCAATGCTTGAAGGAGCGGTTTTGGATA
TTAGATACGGTGTTTCGAGAATTGCATATAGTAAAGACTTTGAAACTCTCAAAGTTGATTTTCTTAGCAA
GCTACCTGAAATGCTGAAAATGTTCGAAGATCGTTTATGTCATAAAACATATTTAAATGGTGATCATGTA
ACCCATCCTGACTTCATGTTGTATGACGCTCTTGATGTTGTTTTATACATGGACCCAATGTGCCTGGATG
CGTTCCCAAAATTAGTTTGTTTTAAAAAACGTATTGAAGCTATCCCACAAATTGATAAGTACTTGAAATC
CAGCAAGTATATAGCATGGCCTTTGCAGGGCTGGCAAGCCACGTTTGGTGGTGGCGACCATCCTCCAAAA
TCGGATCTGGTTCCGCGTGGATCCATGAGCGAGAACCAGGAACAAGAGGAAGTGATCACCGTGCGTGTTC
AGGACCCGCGTGTTCAAAACGAGGGTAGCTGGAACAGCTACGTGGATTATAAGATTTTCCTGCACACCAA
CAGCAAGGCGTTTACCGCGAAAACCAGCTGCGTGCGTCGTCGTTACCGTGAGTTCGTTTGGCTGCGTAAG
CAGCTGCAACGTAACGCGGGTCTGGTGCCGGTTCCGGAACTGCCGGGTAAAAGCACCTTCTTTGGCACCA
GCGACGAGTTCATCGAAAAGCGTCGTCAGGGCCTGCAACACTTTCTGGAAAAAGTTCTGCAGAGCGTGGT
TCTGCTGAGCGATAGCCAACTGCACCTGTTTCTGCAGAGCCAACTGAGCGTGCCGGAGATCGAAGCGTGC
GTTCAGGGTCGTAGCACCATGACCGTGAGCGACGCGATTCTGCGTTATGCGATGAGCAACTGCGGCTGGG
CGCAGGAAGAGCGTCAATAACTCGAGCGGCCGCATCGTGACTGACTGACGATCTGCCTCGCGCGTTTCGG
TGATGACGGTGAAAACCTCTGACACATGCAGCTCCCGGAGACGGTCACAGCTTGTCTGTAAGCGGATGCC
GGGAGCAGACAAGCCCGTCAGGGCGCGTCAGCGGGTGTTGGCGGGTGTCGGGGCGCAGCCATGACCCAGT
CACGTAGCGATAGCGGAGTGTATAATTCTTGAAGACGAAAGGGCCTCGTGATACGCCTATTTTTATAGGT
TAATGTCATGATAATAATGGTTTCTTAGACGTCAGGTGGCACTTTTCGGGGAAATGTGCGCGGAACCCCT
ATTTGTTTATTTTTCTAAATACATTCAAATATGTATCCGCTCATGAGACAATAACCCTGATAAATGCTTC
AATAATATTGAAAAAGGAAGAGTATGAGTATTCAACATTTCCGTGTCGCCCTTATTCCCTTTTTTGCGGC
ATTTTGCCTTCCTGTTTTTGCTCACCCAGAAACGCTGGTGAAAGTAAAAGATGCTGAAGATCAGTTGGGT
GCACGAGTGGGTTACATCGAACTGGATCTCAACAGCGGTAAGATCCTTGAGAGTTTTCGCCCCGAAGAAC
GTTTTCCAATGATGAGCACTTTTAAAGTTCTGCTATGTGGCGCGGTATTATCCCGTGTTGACGCCGGGCA
AGAGCAACTCGGTCGCCGCATACACTATTCTCAGAATGACTTGGTTGAGTACTCACCAGTCACAGAAAAG
CATCTTACGGATGGCATGACAGTAAGAGAATTATGCAGTGCTGCCATAACCATGAGTGATAACACTGCGG
CCAACTTACTTCTGACAACGATCGGAGGACCGAAGGAGCTAACCGCTTTTTTGCACAACATGGGGGATCA
TGTAACTCGCCTTGATCGTTGGGAACCGGAGCTGAATGAAGCCATACCAAACGACGAGCGTGACACCACG
ATGCCTGCAGCAATGGCAACAACGTTGCGCAAACTATTAACTGGCGAACTACTTACTCTAGCTTCCCGGC
AACAATTAATAGACTGGATGGAGGCGGATAAAGTTGCAGGACCACTTCTGCGCTCGGCCCTTCCGGCTGG
CTGGTTTATTGCTGATAAATCTGGAGCCGGTGAGCGTGGGTCTCGCGGTATCATTGCAGCACTGGGGCCA
GATGGTAAGCCCTCCCGTATCGTAGTTATCTACACGACGGGGAGTCAGGCAACTATGGATGAACGAAATA
GACAGATCGCTGAGATAGGTGCCTCACTGATTAAGCATTGGTAACTGTCAGACCAAGTTTACTCATATAT
ACTTTAGATTGATTTAAAACTTCATTTTTAATTTAAAAGGATCTAGGTGAAGATCCTTTTTGATAATCTC
ATGACCAAAATCCCTTAACGTGAGTTTTCGTTCCACTGAGCGTCAGACCCCGTAGAAAAGATCAAAGGAT
CTTCTTGAGATCCTTTTTTTCTGCGCGTAATCTGCTGCTTGCAAACAAAAAAACCACCGCTACCAGCGGT
GGTTTGTTTGCCGGATCAAGAGCTACCAACTCTTTTTCCGAAGGTAACTGGCTTCAGCAGAGCGCAGATA
CCAAATACTGTCCTTCTAGTGTAGCCGTAGTTAGGCCACCACTTCAAGAACTCTGTAGCACCGCCTACAT
ACCTCGCTCTGCTAATCCTGTTACCAGTGGCTGCTGCCAGTGGCGATAAGTCGTGTCTTACCGGGTTGGA
CTCAAGACGATAGTTACCGGATAAGGCGCAGCGGTCGGGCTGAACGGGGGGTTCGTGCACACAGCCCAGC
TTGGAGCGAACGACCTACACCGAACTGAGATACCTACAGCGTGAGCTATGAGAAAGCGCCACGCTTCCCG
AAGGGAGAAAGGCGGACAGGTATCCGGTAAGCGGCAGGGTCGGAACAGGAGAGCGCACGAGGGAGCTTCC
AGGGGGAAACGCCTGGTATCTTTATAGTCCTGTCGGGTTTCGCCACCTCTGACTTGAGCGTCGATTTTTG
TGATGCTCGTCAGGGGGGCGGAGCCTATGGAAAAACGCCAGCAACGCGGCCTTTTTACGGTTCCTGGCCT
TTTGCTGGCCTTTTGCTCACATGTTCTTTCCTGCGTTATCCCCTGATTCTGTGGATAACCGTATTACCGC
CTTTGAGTGAGCTGATACCGCTCGCCGCAGCCGAACGACCGAGCGCAGCGAGTCAGTGAGCGAGGAAGCG
GAAGAGCGCCTGATGCGGTATTTTCTCCTTACGCATCTGTGCGGTATTTCACACCGCATAAATTCCGACA
CCATCGAATGGCGCAAAACCTTTCGCGGTATGGCATGATAGCGCCCGGAAGAGAGTCAATTCAGGGTGGT
GAATGTGAAACCAGTAACGTTATACGATGTCGCAGAGTATGCCGGTGTCTCTTATCAGACCGTTTCCCGC
GTGGTGAACCAGGCCAGCCACGTTTCTGCGAAAACGCGGGAAAAAGTGGAAGCGGCGATGGCGGAGCTGA
ATTACATTCCCAACCGCGTGGCACAACAACTGGCGGGCAAACAGTCGTTGCTGATTGGCGTTGCCACCTC
CAGTCTGGCCCTGCACGCGCCGTCGCAAATTGTCGCGGCGATTAAATCTCGCGCCGATCAACTGGGTGCC
AGCGTGGTGGTGTCGATGGTAGAACGAAGCGGCGTCGAAGCCTGTAAAGCGGCGGTGCACAATCTTCTCG
CGCAACGCGTCAGTGGGCTGATCATTAACTATCCGCTGGATGACCAGGATGCCATTGCTGTGGAAGCTGC
CTGCACTAATGTTCCGGCGTTATTTCTTGATGTCTCTGACCAGACACCCATCAACAGTATTATTTTCTCC
CATGAAGACGGTACGCGACTGGGCGTGGAGCATCTGGTCGCATTGGGTCACCAGCAAATCGCGCTGTTAG
CGGGCCCATTAAGTTCTGTCTCGGCGCGTCTGCGTCTGGCTGGCTGGCATAAATATCTCACTCGCAATCA
AATTCAGCCGATAGCGGAACGGGAAGGCGACTGGAGTGCCATGTCCGGTTTTCAACAAACCATGCAAATG
CTGAATGAGGGCATCGTTCCCACTGCGATGCTGGTTGCCAACGATCAGATGGCGCTGGGCGCAATGCGCG
CCATTACCGAGTCCGGGCTGCGCGTTGGTGCGGATATCTCGGTAGTGGGATACGACGATACCGAAGACAG
CTCATGTTATATCCCGCCGTTAACCACCATCAAACAGGATTTTCGCCTGCTGGGGCAAACCAGCGTGGAC
CGCTTGCTGCAACTCTCTCAGGGCCAGGCGGTGAAGGGCAATCAGCTGTTGCCCGTCTCACTGGTGAAAA
GAAAAACCACCCTGGCGCCCAATACGCAAACCGCCTCTCCCCGCGCGTTGGCCGATTCATTAATGCAGCT
GGCACGACAGGTTTCCCGACTGGAAAGCGGGCAGTGAGCGCAACGCAATTAATGTAAGTTAGCTCACTCA
TTAGGCACCCCAGGCTTTACACTTTATGCTTCCGGCTCGTATGTTGTGTGGAATTGTGAGCGGATAACAA
TTTCACACAGGAAACAGCTATGACCATGATTACGGATTCACTGGCCGTCGTTTTACAACGTCGTGACTGG
GAAAACCCTGGCGTTACCCAACTTAATCGCCTTGCAGCACATCCCCCTTTCGCCAGCTGGCGTAATAGCG
AAGAGGCCCGCACCGATCGCCCTTCCCAACAGTTGCGCAGCCTGAATGGCGAATGGCGCTTTGCCTGGTT
TCCGGCACCAGAAGCGGTGCCGGAAAGCTGGCTGGAGTGCGATCTTCCTGAGGCCGATACTGTCGTCGTC
CCCTCAAACTGGCAGATGCACGGTTACGATGCGCCCATCTACACCAACGTGACCTATCCCATTACGGTCA
ATCCGCCGTTTGTTCCCACGGAGAATCCGACGGGTTGTTACTCGCTCACATTTAATGTTGATGAAAGCTG
GCTACAGGAAGGCCAGACGCGAATTATTTTTGATGGCGTTGGAATTAGCTTATCGACTGCACGGTGCACC
AATGCTTCTGGCGTCAGGCAGCCATCGGAAGCTGTGGTATGGCTGTGCAGGTCGTAAATCACTGCATAAT
TCGTGTCGCTCAAGGCGCACTCCCGTTCTGGATAATGTTTTTTGCGCCGACATCATAACGGTTCTGGCAA
ATATTCTGAAATGAGCTGTTGACAATTAATCATCGGCTCGTATAATG
Features (pLannotate 1.2.2; 17 found; start..end, strand, type, name):
      8..24      +  protein_bind   lac operator: The lac repressor binds to the lac operator to inhibit transcription in E. coli. This inhibition can be relieved by adding lactose or isopropyl-β-D-thiogalactopyranoside (IPTG). lac repressor encoded by lacI
     47..700     +  CDS            GST26_SCHJA: Experimental evidence at protein level: Swiss-Prot protein existence level 1. GST isoenzymes appear to play a central role in the parasite detoxification system. Other functions are also suspected including a role in increasing the solubility of haematin in the parasite gut. From Schistosoma japonicum (Blood fluke).
    725..1207    +  CDS            SNX11 (fragment): SNX11_HUMAN - Experimental evidence at protein level: Swiss-Prot protein existence level 1. Phosphoinositide-binding protein involved in protein sorting and membrane trafficking in endosomes. From Homo sapiens (Human).
   1243..1282    +  CDS            rop (fragment): Rop protein, which maintains plasmids at low copy number; rop
   1384..1424    +  misc_feature   bom (fragment): basis of mobility region from pBR322
   1529..1633    +  promoter       AmpR promoter: bla
   1634..2494    +  CDS            AmpR: β-lactamase; bla; confers resistance to ampicillin, carbenicillin, and related antibiotics
   2665..3253    +  rep_origin     ori: high-copy-number ColE1/pMB1/pBR322/pUC origin of replication
   3439..3490    -  misc_feature   bom (fragment): basis of mobility region from pBR322
   3497..3574    +  promoter       lacI promoter: lacI
   3575..4657    +  CDS            lacI: lac repressor; lacI; The lac repressor binds to the lac operator to inhibit transcription in E. coli. This inhibition can be relieved by adding lactose or isopropyl-β-D-thiogalactopyranoside (IPTG).
   4670..4691    +  protein_bind   CAP binding site: CAP binding activates transcription in the presence of cAMP. E. coli catabolite activator protein
   4706..4736    +  promoter       lac promoter: promoter for the E. coli lac operon
   4744..4760    +  protein_bind   lac operator: The lac repressor binds to the lac operator to inhibit transcription in E. coli. This inhibition can be relieved by adding lactose or isopropyl-β-D-thiogalactopyranoside (IPTG). lac repressor encoded by lacI
   4780..4953    +  CDS            lacZα: LacZα fragment of β-galactosidase; lacZ fragment
   5217..5333    -  CDS            yciV (fragment): RNAAM_ECOLI - Also known as trpH From Escherichia coli (strain K12).
   5409..5437    +  promoter       tac promoter: strong E. coli promoter; hybrid between the trp and lac UV5 promoters
