[The description below was written by a language model from this plasmid's Addgene catalogue record and pLannotate feature annotations shown in this document.]
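Description:
SNX11-PX (7-167) is a bacterial expression plasmid built on the pGEX4T2 backbone for producing the phox homology (PX) domain of human sorting nexin 11 as a glutathione S-transferase fusion in E. coli. The sequenced record is 5,437 nt. It replicates from a ColE1/pMB1-type origin and is selected with ampicillin through the bla (β-lactamase) gene driven by its own promoter. Short remnants of the pBR322 rop and bom regions are also annotated, along with a lac promoter/lacZα segment and a small fragment of an E. coli gene; these appear to be backbone sequence rather than part of the expression unit.

The expression cassette spans the numbering origin of the circular map. A tac promoter, a strong trp/lac hybrid, sits at the end of the record and is followed at the start by a lac operator and then the Schistosoma japonicum GST coding sequence. The SNX11 fragment, corresponding to residues 7–167 of the human protein, was inserted between the BamHI and XhoI sites, both of which are retained, so that GST lies at the N terminus of the fusion. A plasmid-borne lacI gene with its own promoter supplies lac repressor, which keeps the tac promoter off until it is induced with IPTG. The GST moiety allows affinity capture on glutathione resin.

SNX11 is a phosphoinositide-binding protein involved in endosomal sorting and membrane trafficking. The plasmid was deposited as part of a study that classified human PX domains by their phosphoinositide binding specificities, so it serves to make recombinant SNX11 PX domain for that kind of binding analysis.
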