Addgene plasmid #119092: SNX11-PX (7-167)
Purpose: Bacterial expression of human phox homology (PX) domain, SNX11-PX (7-167)
Depositing lab: Brett Collins. Depositing organization: University of Queensland. Publication: Classification of the human phox homology (PX) domains based on their phosphoinositide binding specificities. Chandra M, Chin YK, Mas C, Feathers JR, Paul B, Datta S, Chen KE, Jia X, Yang Z, Norwood SJ, Mohanty B, Bugarcic A, Teasdale RD, Henne WM, Mobli M, Collins BM. Nat Commun. 2019 Apr 4;10(1):1528. doi: 10.1038/s41467-019-09355-y. PubMed 30948714.
Backbone
  Vector backbone: pGEX4T2
  Vector type: Bacterial Expression
Growth in bacteria
  Bacterial resistance: Ampicillin, 100 μg/mL
  Growth temperature: 37°C
  Growth strain: DH5alpha
  Copy number: Unknown
Gene/Insert
  Gene/Insert name: SNX11-PX (7-167)
  Species: H. sapiens (human)
  Entrez Gene: SNX11 (a.k.a. MGC111019)
  Promoter: tac
  Tag / fusion protein: GST (N terminal on backbone)
  Cloning method: Restriction Enzyme; 5′ cloning site BamHI (not destroyed); 3′ cloning site XhoI (not destroyed)
  Sequencing primers: 5′ pGEX5
Terms and licenses: Academic/Nonprofit Terms; Industry Terms: Not Available to Industry
Depositor comments: Amino Acid Sequence: MSENQEQEEVITVRVQDPRVQNEGSWNSYVDYKIFLHTNSKAFTAKTSCVRRRYREFVWLRKQLQRNAGLVPVPELPGKSTFFGTSDEFIEKRRQGLQHFLEKVLQSVVLLSDSQLHLFLQSQLSVPEIEACVQGRSTMTVSDAILRYAMSNCGWAQEERQ
How to cite: SNX11-PX (7-167) was a gift from Brett Collins (Addgene plasmid # 119092 ; http://n2t.net/addgene:119092 ; RRID:Addgene_119092)
